>Addgene plasmid #41138 | pOPINTolB | depositor full sequence | sequence record 54732 | pOPINTolB sequence 5564 bps
TCCTGCATCTTTTAATCAAATCCCAAGATGTGTATAAACGCGCCGGTATGTACAGGAAGAGGTTTATACT
AAACTGTTACATTGCAAACGTGGTTTCGTGTGCCAAGTGTGAAAACCGATGTTTAATCAAGGCTCTGACG
CATTTCTACAACCACGACTCCAAGTGTGTGGGTGAAGTCATGCATCTTTTAATCAAATCCCAAGATGTGT
ATAAACCACCAAACTGCCAAAAAATGAAAACTGTCGACAAGCTCTGTCCGTTTGCTGGCAACTGCAAGGG
TCTCAATCCTATTTGTAATTATTGAATAATAAAACAATTATAAATGTCAAATTTGTTTTTTATTAACGAT
ACAAACCAAACGCAACAAGAACATTTGTAGTATTATCTATAATTGAAAACGCGTAGTTATAATCGCTGAG
GTAATATTTAAAATCATTTTCAAATGATTCACAGTTAATTTGCGACAATATAATTTTATTTTCACATAAA
CTAGACGCCTTGTCGTCTTCTTCTTCGTATTCCTTCTCTTTTTCATTTTTCTCTTCATAAAAATTAACAT
AGTTATTATCGTATCCATATATGTATCTATCGTATAGAGTAAATTTTTTGTTGTCATAAATATATATGTC
TTTTTTAATGGGGTGTATAGTACCGCTGCGCATAGTTTTTCTGTAATTTACAACAGTGCTATTTTCTGGT
AGTTCTTCGGAGTGTGTTGCTTTAATTATTAAATTTATATAATCAATGAATTTGGGATCGTCGGTTTTGT
ACAATATGTTGCCGGCATAGTACGCAGCTTCTTCTAGTTCAATTACACCATTTTTTAGCAGCACCGGATT
AACATAACTTTCCAAAATGTTGTACGAACCGTTAAACAAAAACAGTTCACCTCCCTTTTCTATACTATTG
TCTGCGAGCAGTTGTTTGTTGTTAAAAATAACAGCCATTGTAATGAGACGCACAAACTAATATCACAAAC
TGGAAATGTCTATCAATATATAGTTGCTGATGGCCGGCCGTAATGAGACGCACAAACTAATATCACAAAC
TGGAAATGTCTATCAATATATAGTTGCTCTAGTTATTAATAGTAATCAATTACGGGGTCATTAGTTCATA
GCCCATATATGGAGTTCCGCGTTACATAACTTACGGTAAATGGCCCGCCTGGCTGACCGCCCAACGACCC
CCGCCCATTGACGTCAATAATGACGTATGTTCCCATAGTAACGCCAATAGGGACTTTCCATTGACGTCAA
TGGGTGGAGTATTTACGGTAAACTGCCCACTTGGCAGTACATCAAGTGTATCATATGCCAAGTACGCCCC
CTATTGACGTCAATGACGGTAAATGGCCCGCCTGGCATTATGCCCAGTACATGACCTTATGGGACTTTCC
TACTTGGCAGTACATCTACGTATTAGTCATCGCTATTACCATGCATGGTCGAGGTGAGCCCCACGTTCTG
CTTCACTCTCCCCATCTCCCCCCCCTCCCCACCCCCAATTTTGTATTTATTTATTTTTTAATTATTTTGT
GCAGCGATGGGGGCGGGGGGGGGGGGGGGGCGCGCGCCAGGCGGGGCGGGGCGGGGCGAGGGGCGGGGCG
GGGCGAGGCGGAGAGGTGCGGCGGCAGCCAATCAGAGCGGCGCGCTCCGAAAGTTTCCTTTTATGGCGAG
GCGGCGGCGGCGGCGGCCCTATAAAAAGCGAAGCGCGCGGCGGGCGGGAGTCGCTGCGCGCTGCCTTCGC
CCCGTGCCCCGCTCCGCCGCCGCCTCGCGCCGCCCGCCCCGGCTCTGACTGACCGCGTTACTCCCACAGG
TGAGCGGGCGGGACGGCCCTTCTCCTTCGGGCTGTAATTAGCGCTTGGTTTAATGACGGCTTGTTTCTTT
TCTGTGGCTGCGTGAAAGCCTTGAGGGGCTCCGGGAGGGCCCTTTGTGCGGGGGGAGCGGCTCGGGGCTG
TCCGCGGGGGGACGGCTGCCTTCGGGGGGGACGGGGCAGGGCGGGGTTCGGCTTCTGGCGTGTGACCGGC
GGCTCTAGAGCCTCTGCTAACCATGTTCATGCCTTCTTCTTTTTCCTACAGCTCCTGGGCAACGTGCTGG
TTATTGTGCTGTCTCATCATTTTGGCAAAGAATTGGATCGGACCGAAATTAATACGACTCACTATAGGGG
AATTGTGAGCGGATAACAATTCCCCGGAGTTAATCCGGGACCTTTAATTCAACCCAACACAATATATTAT
AGTTAAATAAGAATTATTATCAAATCATTTGTATATTAATTAAAATACTATACTGTAAATTACATTTTAT
TTACAATCAAAGGAGATATACCATGAAGCAGGCATTACGAGTAGCATTTGGTTTTCTCATACTGTGGGCA
TCAGTTCTGCATGGTACCGTCGACCCGACTGGAAAGCGGGCAGTGAGCGCAACGCAATTAATGTGAGTTA
GCTCACTCATTAGGCACCCCAGGCTTTACACTTTATGCTTCCGGCTCGTATGTTGTGTGGAATTGTGAGC
GGATAACAATTTCACACAGGAAACAGCTATGACCATGATTACGGATTCACTGGCCGTCGTTTTACAACGT
CGTGACTGGGAAAACCCTGGCGTTACCCAACTTAATCGCCTTGCAGCACATCCCCCTTTCGCCAGCTGGC
GTAATAGCGAAGAGGCCCGCACCGATCGCCCTTCCCAACAGTTGCGCAGCCTGAATGGCGAATGGCGCCA
AGCTTTCTAGACCAGTTTAAACATCACCATCACCATCACTAAGTGATTAACCTCAGGTGCAGGCTGCCTA
TCAGAAGGTGGTGGCTGGTGTGGCCAATGCCCTGGCTCACAAATACCACTGAGATCGATCTTTTTCCCTC
TGCCAAAAATTATGGGGACATCATGAAGCCCCTTGAGCATCTGACTTCTGGCTAATAAAGGAAATTTATT
TTCATTGCAATAGTGTGTTGGAATTTTTTGTGTCTCTCACTCGGAAGGACATATGGGAGGGCAAATCATT
TAAAACATCAGAATGAGTATTTGGTTTAGAGTTTGGCAACATATGCCCATATGTAACTAGCATAACCCCT
TGGGGCCTCTAAACGGGTCTTGAGGGGTTTTTTGCTGAAAGCATGCGGAGGAAATTCTCCTTGAAGTTTC
CCTGGTGTTCAAAGTAAAGGAGTTTGCACCAGACGCACCTCTGTTCACTGGTCCGGCGTATTAAAACACG
ATACATTGTTATTAGTACATTTATTAAGCGCTAGATTCTGTGCGTTGTTGATTTACAGACAATTGTTGTA
CGTATTTTAATAATTCATTAAATTTATAATCTTTAGGGTGGTATGTTAGAGCGAAAATCAAATGATTTTC
AGCGTCTTTATATCTGAATTTAAATATTAAATCCTCAATAGATTTGTAAAATAGGTTTCGATTAGTTTCA
AACAAGGGTTGTTTTTCCGAACCGATGGCTGGACTATCTAATGGATTTTCGCTCAACGCCACAAAACTTG
CCAAATCTTGTAGCAGCAATCTAGCTTTGTCGATATTCGTTTGTGTTTTGTTTTGTAATAAAGGTTCGAC
GTCGTTCAAAATATTATGCGCTTTTGTATTTCTTTCATCACTGTCGTTAGTGTACAATTGACTCGACGTA
AACACGTTAAATAGAGCTTGGACATATTTAACATCGGGCGTGTTAGCTTTATTAGGCCGATTATCGTCGT
CGTCCCAACCCTCGTCGTTAGAAGTTGCTTCCGAAGACGATTTTGCCATAGCCACACGACGCCTATTAAT
TGTGTCGGCTAACACGTCCGCGATCAAATTTGTAGTTGAGCTTTTTGGAATTGCGATCGCATAACTTCGT
ATAGCATACATTATACGAAGTTATAAGCTCGGAACGCTGCGCTCGGTCGTTCGGCTGCGGCGAGCGGTAT
CAGCTCACTCAAAGGCGGTAATACGGTTATCCACAGAATCAGGGGATAACGCAGGAAAGAACATGTGAGC
AAAAGGCCAGCAAAAGGCCAGGAACCGTAAAAAGGCCGCGTTGCTGGCGTTTTTCCATAGGCTCCGCCCC
CTGACGAGCATCACAAAAATCGACGCTCAAGTCAGAGGTGGCGAAACCCGACAGGACTATAAAGATACCA
GGCGTTTCCCCCTGGAAGCTCCCTCGTGCGCTCTCCTGTTCCGACCCTGCCGCTTACCGGATACCTGTCC
GCCTTTCTCCCTTCGGGAAGCGTGGCGCTTTCTCAATGCTCACGCTGTAGGTATCTCAGTTCGGTGTAGG
TCGTTCGCTCCAAGCTGGGCTGTGTGCACGAACCCCCCGTTCAGCCCGACCGCTGCGCCTTATCCGGTAA
CTATCGTCTTGAGTCCAACCCGGTAAGACACGACTTATCGCCACTGGCAGCAGCCACTGGTAACAGGATT
AGCAGAGCGAGGTATGTAGGCGGTGCTACAGAGTTCTTGAAGTGGTGGCCTAACTACGGCTACACTAGAA
GAACAGTATTTGGTATCTGCGCTCTGCTGAAGCCAGTTACCTTCGGAAAAAGAGTTGGTAGCTCTTGATC
CGGCAAACAAACCACCGCTGGTAGCGGTGGTTTTTTTGTTTGCAAGCAGCAGATTACGCGCAGAAAAAAA
GGATCTCAAGAAGATCCTTTGTTACCAATGCTTAATCAGTGAGGCACCTATCTCAGCGATCTGTCTATTT
CGTTCATCCATAGTTGCCTGACTCCCCGTCGTGTAGATAACTACGATACGGGAGGGCTTACCATCTGGCC
CCAGTGCTGCAATGATACCGCGAGACCCACGCTCACCGGCTCCAGATTTATCAGCAATAAACCAGCCAGC
CGGAAGGGCCGAGCGCAGAAGTGGTCCTGCAACTTTATCCGCCTCCATCCAGTCTATTAATTGTTGCCGG
GAAGCTAGAGTAAGTAGTTCGCCAGTTAATAGTTTGCGCAACGTTGTTGCCATTGCTACAGGCATCGTGG
TGTCACGCTCGTCGTTTGGTATGGCTTCATTCAGCTCCGGTTCCCAACGATCAAGGCGAGTTACATGATC
CCCCATGTTGTGCAAAAAAGCGGTTAGCTCCTTCGGTCCTCCGATCGTTGTCAGAAGTAAGTTGGCCGCA
GTGTTATCACTCATGGTTATGGCAGCACTGCATAATTCTCTTACTGTCATGCCATCCGTAAGATGCTTTT
CTGTGACTGGTGAGTACTCAACCAAGTCATTCTGAGAATAGTGTATGCGGCGACCGAGTTGCTCTTGCCC
GGCGTCAATACGGGATAATACCGCGCCACATAGCAGAACTTTAAAAGTGCTCATCATTGGAAAACGTTCT
TCGGGGCGAAAACTCTCAAGGATCTTACCGCTGTTGAGATCCAGTTCGATGTAACCCACTCGTGCACCCA
ACTGATCTTCAGCATCTTTTACTTTCACCAGCGTTTCTGGGTGAGCAAAAACAGGAAGGCAAAATGCCGC
AAAAAAGGGAATAAGGGCGACACGGAAATGTTGAATACTCATACTCTTCCTTTTTCAATATTATTGAAGC
ATTTATCAGGGTTATTGTCTCATGTCCGCGCGTT
Features (pLannotate 1.2.2; 24 found; start..end, strand, type, name):
      4..39      +  CDS            lef2 (fragment): baculovirus late expression factor 2
    181..1008    +  misc_recomb    baculovirus recombination region (lef2/ORF603): contains ORF603 and part of lef2
   1020..1078    +  misc_recomb    baculovirus recombination region (ORF603) (fragment): contains ORF603 and part of lef2
   1140..1443    +  enhancer       CMV enhancer: human cytomegalovirus immediate early enhancer
   1449..1726    +  promoter       chicken β-actin promoter: No description available
   1727..1862    +  intron         hybrid intron (fragment): hybrid between chicken β-actin (CBA) and minute virus of mice (MMV) introns (Gray et al., 2011)
   1951..2081    +  intron         chimeric intron (fragment): chimera between introns from chicken β-actin and rabbit β-globin
   2150..2168    +  promoter       T7 promoter: promoter for bacteriophage T7 RNA polymerase
   2169..2193    +  protein_bind   lac operator: The lac repressor binds to the lac operator to inhibit transcription in E. coli. This inhibition can be relieved by adding lactose or isopropyl-β-D-thiogalactopyranoside (IPTG). lac repressor encoded by lacI
   2209..2318    +  promoter       p10 promoter: baculovirus promoter for expression in insect cells
   2333..2401    +  CDS            tolB (fragment): TOLB_ECOLI - Experimental evidence at protein level: Swiss-Prot protein existence level 1. Part of the Tol-Pal system, which plays a role in outer membrane invagination during cell division and is important for maintaining outer membrane integrity (PubMed:17233825). TolB occupies a key intermediary position in the Tol-Pal system because it communicates directly with both membrane-embedded components, Pal in the outer membrane and TolA in the inner membrane (PubMed:19696740). The Tol-Pal system is also required for polar localization of chemoreceptors clusters (PubMed:24720726). The system also
   2439..2460    +  protein_bind   CAP binding site: CAP binding activates transcription in the presence of cAMP. E. coli catabolite activator protein
   2475..2505    +  promoter       lac promoter: promoter for the E. coli lac operon
   2513..2529    +  protein_bind   lac operator: The lac repressor binds to the lac operator to inhibit transcription in E. coli. This inhibition can be relieved by adding lactose or isopropyl-β-D-thiogalactopyranoside (IPTG). lac repressor encoded by lacI
   2549..2722    +  CDS            lacZα: LacZα fragment of β-galactosidase; lacZ fragment
   2752..2769    +  CDS            7xHis (fragment): 6xHis affinity tag
   2781..2849    +  CDS            HBB (fragment): HBB_PONPY - Experimental evidence at transcript level: Swiss-Prot protein existence level 2. Involved in oxygen transport from the lung to the various peripheral tissues. From Pongo pygmaeus (Bornean orangutan).
   2924..2979    +  polyA_signal   β-globin poly(A) signal: rabbit β-globin polyadenylation signal (Gil and Proudfoot, 1987)
   3067..3114    +  terminator     T7 terminator: transcription terminator for bacteriophage T7 RNA polymerase
   3127..3832    +  misc_recomb    baculovirus recombination region (ORF1629): contains part of ORF1629
   3841..3874    +  protein_bind   loxP: Cre-mediated recombination occurs in the 8-bp core sequence (GCATACAT). Cre recombinase
   4042..4629    -  rep_origin     ori: high-copy-number ColE1/pMB1/pBR322/pUC origin of replication
   4642..5502    -  CDS            AmpR: β-lactamase; bla; confers resistance to ampicillin, carbenicillin, and related antibiotics
   5503..5554    -  promoter       AmpR promoter (fragment): bla
