[The description below was written by a language model from this plasmid's Addgene catalogue record and pLannotate feature annotations shown in this document.]
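Description:
pOPINTolB is an empty multi-host expression backbone derived from the pTriEx2 vector. It is designed so that a single clone can be expressed in E. coli, insect cells and mammalian cells. It is propagated in E. coli through a high-copy ColE1/pUC-type origin and selected with ampicillin via the β-lactamase gene.

The expression region stacks three promoter systems upstream of one cloning site. A CMV enhancer with the chicken β-actin promoter and associated intron sequences drives mammalian transcription. A T7 promoter with a lac operator gives IPTG-regulated expression in bacteria that supply T7 RNA polymerase. The baculovirus p10 promoter serves insect cells. Immediately downstream lies a short fragment of E. coli tolB. Given its position and the vector name, it most likely encodes the N-terminal portion of TolB and acts as a leader fused to the inserted protein, possibly for periplasmic targeting, although the record does not state its function.

This fragment is followed by a lacZα cassette with its own lac promoter, operator and CAP site. The cassette probably acts as a stuffer that is displaced when an insert is introduced by ligation-independent cloning, which would allow blue/white screening. A His-tag coding sequence follows the cassette and is positioned to form a C-terminal affinity tag. Transcripts end at a rabbit β-globin polyadenylation signal and a T7 terminator.

The whole cassette is flanked by baculovirus lef2/ORF603 and ORF1629 recombination regions, so it can be transferred into a baculovirus genome by homologous recombination to make recombinant virus. A single loxP site is also present next to the ORF1629 arm. The vector carries no gene of interest and is suited to parallel expression screening of recombinant proteins across hosts.
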