Addgene plasmid #41138: pOPINTolB
Purpose: (Empty Backbone)
Depositing lab: Ray Owens. Depositing organization: University of Oxford.
Backbone
  Vector backbone: ptriex2
  Backbone manufacturer: Merck
  Vector type: Mammalian Expression, Bacterial Expression, Insect Expression
Growth in bacteria
  Bacterial resistance: Ampicillin, 100 μg/mL
  Growth temperature: 37°C
  Growth strain: DH5alpha
  Copy number: Unknown
Gene/Insert
  Cloning method: Ligation Independent Cloning
Terms and licenses: Academic/Nonprofit Terms; Industry Terms: Not Available to Industry
How to cite: pOPINTolB was a gift from Ray Owens (Addgene plasmid # 41138 ; http://n2t.net/addgene:41138 ; RRID:Addgene_41138)
