>Addgene plasmid #41138 | pOPINTolB | addgene partial sequence | sequence record 61260 | T7 5'-TAATACGACTCACTATAGGG-3'
CTTTAATTCAACCCAACACAATATATTATAGTTAAATAAGAATTATTATCAAATCATTTGTATATTAATT
AAAATACTATACTGTAAATTACATTTTATTTACAATCAAAGGAGATATACCATGAAGCAGGCATTACGAG
TAGCATTTGGTTTTCTCATACTGTGGGCATCAGTTCTGCATGGTACCGTCGACCCGACTGGAAAGCGGGC
AGTGAGCGCAACGCAATTAATGTGAGTTAGCTCACTCATTAGGCACCCCAGGCTTTACACTTTATGCTTC
CGGCTCGTATGTTGTGTGGAATTGTGAGCGGATAACAATTTCACACAGGAAACAGCTATGACCATGATTA
CGGATTCACTGGCCGTCGTTTTACAACGTCGTGACTGGGAAAACCCTGGCGTTACCCAACTTAATCGCCT
TGCAGCACATCCCCCTTTCGCCAGCTGGCGTAATAGCGAAGAGGCCCGCACCGATCGCCCTTCCCAACAG
TTGCGCAGCCTGAATGGCGAATGGCGCCAAGCTTTCTAGACCAGTTTAAACATCACCATCACCATCACTA
AGTGATTAACCTCAGGTGC
